>Addgene plasmid #123137 | pBT100-neo | addgene full sequence | sequence record 238585 | Addgene NGS Result
CTGATTCTGTGGATAACCGTATTACCGCCTTTGAGTGAGCTGATACCGCTCGCCGCAGCCGAACGACCGA
GCGCAGCGAGTCAGTGAGCGAGAATGCTCTTGGTCTCATGCCTGATCAAGAGACAGGATGAGGATCGTTT
CGCATGATTGAACAAGATGGATTGCACGCAGGTTCTCCGGCCGCTTGGGTGGAGAGGCTATTCGGCTATG
ACTGGGCACAACAGACAATCGGCTGCTCTGATGCCGCCGTGTTCCGGCTGTCAGCGCAGGGGCGCCCGGT
TCTTTTTGTCAAGACCGACCTGTCCGGTGCCCTGAATGAACTGCAGGACGAGGCAGCGCGGCTATCGTGG
CTGGCCACGACGGGCGTTCCTTGCGCAGCTGTGCTCGACGTTGTCACTGAAGCGGGAAGGGACTGGCTGC
TATTGGGCGAAGTGCCGGGGCAGGATCTCCTGTCATCTCACCTTGCTCCTGCCGAGAAAGTATCCATCAT
GGCTGATGCAATGCGGCGGCTGCATACGCTTGATCCGGCTACCTGCCCATTCGACCACCAAGCGAAACAT
CGCATCGAGCGAGCACGTACTCGGATGGAAGCCGGTCTTGTCGATCAGGATGATCTGGACGAAGAGCATC
AGGGGCTCGCGCCAGCCGAACTGTTCGCCAGGCTCAAGGCGCGCATGCCCGACGGCGAGGATCTCGTCGT
GACCCATGGCGATGCCTGCTTGCCGAATATCATGGTGGAAAATGGCCGCTTTTCTGGATTCATCGACTGT
GGCCGGCTGGGTGTGGCGGACCGCTATCAGGACATAGCGTTGGCTACCCGTGATATTGCTGAAGAGCTTG
GCGGCGAATGGGCTGACCGCTTCCTCGTGCTTTACGGTATCGCCGCTCCCGATTCGCAGCGCATCGCCTT
CTATCGCCTTCTTGACGAGTTCTTCTGAGCGGGACTCTGGGGTTCGAAATGACCGACCAAGCGACGCCCA
ACCTGCCATCACGAGATTTCGATTCCACCGCCGCCTTCTATGAAAGGTTGGGCTTCGGAATCGTTTTCCG
GGACGCCGGCTGGATGATCCTCCAGCGCGGGGATCTCATGCTGGAGTTCTTCGCCCACCCCATCGATAAC
TTGTTTATTGCAGCTTATAATGGTTACAAATAAAGCAATAGCATCACAAATTTCACAAATAAAGCATTTT
TTTCACTGCATTCTAGTTGTGGTTTGTCCAAACTCATCAATGTATCTTATCATGTCTGGATCAAATCCGA
ACGCAGCAATGAGACCAAGAGCCTGGTTAAAAAATGAGCTGATTTAACAAAAATTTAACGCGAATTTTAA
CAAAATATTAACGCTTACAATTTAGGTGGCACTTTTCGGGGAAATGTGCGCGGAACCCCTATTTGTTTAT
TTTTCTAAATACATTCAAATATGTATCCGCTCATGAATTAATTCTTAGAAAAACTCATCGAGCATCAAAT
GAAACTGCAATTTATTCATATCAGGATTATCAATACCATATTTTTGAAAAAGCCGTTTCTGTAATGAAGG
AGAAAACTCACCGAGGCAGTTCCATAGGATGGCAAGATCCTGGTATCGGTCTGCGATTCCGACTCGTCCA
ACATCAATACAACCTATTAATTTCCCCTCGTCAAAAATAAGGTTATCAAGTGAGAAATCACCATGAGTGA
CGACTGAATCCGGTGAGAATGGCAAAAGTTTATGCATTTCTTTCCAGACTTGTTCAACAGGCCAGCCATT
ACGCTCGTCATCAAAATCACTCGCATCAACCAAACCGTTATTCATTCGTGATTGCGCCTGAGCCAGACGA
AATACGCGATCGCTGTTAAAAGGACAATTACAAACAGGAATCGAATGCAACCGGCGCAGGAACACTGCCA
GCGCATCAACAATATTTTCACCTGAATCAGGATATTCTTCTAATACCTGGAATGCTGTTTTCCCGGGGAT
CGCAGTGGTGAGTAACCATGCATCATCAGGAGTACGGATAAAATGCTTGATGGTCGGAAGAGGCATAAAT
TCCGTCAGCCAGTTTAGTCTGACCATCTCATCTGTAACATCATTGGCAACGCTACCTTTGCCATGTTTCA
GAAACAACTCTGGCGCATCGGGCTTCCCATACAATCGATAGATTGTCGCACCTGATTGCCCGACATTATC
GCGAGCCCATTTATACCCATATAAATCAGCATCCATGTTGGAATTTAATCGCGGCCTAGAGCAAGACGTT
TCCCGTTGAATATGGCTCATAACACCCCTTGTATTACTGTTTATGTAAGCAGACAGTTTTATTGTTCATG
ACCAAAATCCCTTAACGTGAGTTTTCGTTCCACTGAGCGTCAGACCCCGTAGAAAAGATCAAAGGATCTT
CTTGAGATCCTTTTTTTCTGCGCGTAATCTGCTGCTTGCAAACAAAAAAACCACCGCTACCAGCGGTGGT
TTGTTTGCCGGATCAAGAGCTACCAACTCTTTTTCCGAAGGTAACTGGCTTCAGCAGAGCGCAGATACCA
AATACTGTTCTTCTAGTGTAGCCGTAGTTAGGCCACCACTTCAAGAACTCTGTAGCACCGCCTACATACC
TCGCTCTGCTAATCCTGTTACCAGTGGCTGCTGCCAGTGGCGATAAGTCGTGTCTTACCGGGTTGGACTC
AAGACGATAGTTACCGGATAAGGCGCAGCGGTCGGGCTGAACGGGGGGTTCGTGCACACAGCCCAGCTTG
GAGCGAACGACCTACACCGAACTGAGATACCTACAGCGTGAGCTATGAGAAAGCGCCACGCTTCCCGAAG
GGAGAAAGGCGGACAGGTATCCGGTAAGCGGCAGGGTCGGAACAGGAGAGCGCACGAGGGAGCTTCCAGG
GGGAAACGCCTGGTATCTTTATAGTCCTGTCGGGTTTCGCCACCTCTGACTTGAGCGTCGATTTTTGTGA
TGCTCGTCAGGGGGGCGGAGCCTATGGAAAAACGCCAGCAACGCGGCCTTTTTACGGTTCCTGGCCTTTT
GCTGGCCTTTTGCTCACATGTTCTTTCCTGCGTTATCCC
Features (pLannotate 1.2.2; 8 found; start..end, strand, type, name):
      1..92      +  rep_origin     RSF ori (fragment): Plasmids containing the RSF 1030 origin of replication can be propagated in E. coli cells that contain additional plasmids with compatible origins.
    144..935     +  CDS            neo: KKA2_KLEPN - Also known as kan, nptII. Experimental evidence at protein level: Swiss-Prot protein existence level 1. Resistance to kanamycin, neomycin, paromomycin, ribostamycin, butirosin and gentamicin B. From Klebsiella pneumoniae.
    959..1111    +  CDS            ble (fragment): BLE_KLEPN - Experimental evidence at protein level: Swiss-Prot protein existence level 1. Binding protein with a strong affinity to the bleomycin family of antibiotics. Binds to CL990; an antimitotic-antibiotic compound. From Klebsiella pneumoniae.
   1118..1252    +  polyA_signal   SV40 poly(A) signal: SV40 polyadenylation signal
   1284..1353    +  rep_origin     M13 ori (fragment): M13 bacteriophage origin of replication; arrow indicates direction of (+) strand synthesis
   1379..1436    +  promoter       AmpR promoter (fragment): bla
   1445..2260    -  CDS            KanR: aminoglycoside phosphotransferase; aph(3')-Ia; confers resistance to kanamycin in bacteria or G418 (Geneticin®) in eukaryotes
   2382..2970    +  rep_origin     ori: high-copy-number ColE1/pMB1/pBR322/pUC origin of replication
