[The description below was written by a language model from this plasmid's Addgene catalogue record and pLannotate feature annotations shown in this document.]
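Description:
pBT100-neo is a small (about 3 kb) high-copy bacterial plasmid that serves as a Golden Gate donor vector for building EGFP-based recombinase reporters for mammalian cells. It is propagated in E. coli through a ColE1/pUC-type origin and selected with kanamycin, which the feature table attributes to an aph(3')-Ia KanR gene on the backbone. Short fragments annotated as RSF ori, M13 ori and AmpR promoter also appear. They are partial matches, probably remnants of earlier cloning, and are unlikely to be functional.

The payload is a promoterless stuffer cassette made up of a neomycin phosphotransferase (neo/nptII) coding sequence, a fragment of the ble gene that commonly accompanies neo from its Tn5 origin, and an SV40 polyadenylation signal. The record lists no promoter for the insert, which is consistent with its role as a module that takes its transcriptional context from the acceptor plasmid. According to the depositor, this donor is combined in a Golden Gate reaction with the pCALNL-EGFP-BsaI acceptor vector and two double-stranded DNA fragments carrying recombinase target sites. The assembled product is a transfectable fluorescent EGFP reporter.

In reporters of this general design, the neo–poly(A) segment flanked by target sites would act as a transcriptional stop ahead of EGFP, so that recombinase-mediated excision turns on fluorescence, although the record does not spell out this arrangement. The modular format lets arbitrary target sequences be swapped in, which supports testing recombinase activity and specificity on chosen sites in mammalian cells. The Golden Gate restriction sites themselves are not annotated in the feature table.
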