Addgene plasmid #123137: pBT100-neo
Purpose: Golden Gate donor vector for the assembly of EGFP-based mammalian recombinase reporters.
Depositing lab: David Liu. Depositing organization: Broad Institute. Publication: High-resolution specificity profiling and off-target prediction for site-specific DNA recombinases. Bessen JL, Afeyan LK, Dancik V, Koblan LW, Thompson DB, Leichner C, Clemons PA, Liu DR. Nat Commun. 2019 Apr 26;10(1):1937. doi: 10.1038/s41467-019-09987-0. PubMed 31028261.
Backbone
  Vector backbone: pBT100
  Backbone size w/o insert (bp): 1700
  Total vector size (bp): 3000
  Vector type: Synthetic Biology ; Golden Gate donor vector
  Selectable markers: Neomycin (select with G418)
Growth in bacteria
  Bacterial resistance: Kanamycin, 50 μg/mL
  Growth temperature: 37°C
  Growth strain: DH5alpha
  Copy number: High Copy
Gene/Insert
  Gene/Insert name: Neomycin, poly-A terminator
  Promoter: none
  Cloning method: Unknown
  Sequencing primers: 5′ GCCTTTGAGTGAGCTGATACCG; 3′ GAAAAGTGCCACCTAAATTGTAAGCG
Terms and licenses: Academic/Nonprofit Terms; Industry Terms: Not Available to Industry
Depositor comments: Golden gate donor vector which, in conjunction with pCALNL-EGFP-BsaI acceptor vector and two dsDNA recombinase targets, assembles to form a fluorescent EGFP transfectable reporter. Donor vector contains neomycin resistance cassette and poly-A terminator.
How to cite: pBT100-neo was a gift from David Liu (Addgene plasmid # 123137 ; http://n2t.net/addgene:123137 ; RRID:Addgene_123137)
